>Addgene plasmid #72934 | pTU1 | depositor full sequence | sequence record 140521 | pTU1 sequence 2111 bps
CTAGAACGTCTCAATCTCTATAGAGACCCACGGTCTCATGTTTTAGAGAGACGCTGCAGGCTTCCTCGCT
CACTGACTCGCTGCGCTCGGTCGTTCGGCTGCGGCGAGCGGTATCAGCTCACTCAAAGGCGGTAATACGG
TTATCCACAGAATCAGGGGATAACGCAGGAAAGAACATGTGAGCAAAAGGCCAGCAAAAGGCCAGGAACC
GTAAAAAGGCCGCGTTGCTGGCGTTTTTCCACAGGCTCCGCCCCCCTGACGAGCATCACAAAAATCGACG
CTCAAGTCAGAGGTGGCGAAACCCGACAGGACTATAAAGATACCAGGCGTTTCCCCCTGGAAGCTCCCTC
GTGCGCTCTCCTGTTCCGACCCTGCCGCTTACCGGATACCTGTCCGCCTTTCTCCCTTCGGGAAGCGTGG
CGCTTTCTCATAGCTCACGCTGTAGGTATCTCAGTTCGGTGTAGGTCGTTCGCTCCAAGCTGGGCTGTGT
GCACGAACCCCCCGTTCAGCCCGACCGCTGCGCCTTATCCGGTAACTATCGTCTTGAGTCCAACCCGGTA
AGACACGACTTATCGCCACTGGCAGCAGCCACTGGTAACAGGATTAGCAGAGCGAGGTATGTAGGCGGTG
CTACAGAGTTCTTGAAGTGGTGGCCTAACTACGGCTACACTAGAAGAACAGTATTTGGTATCTGCGCTCT
GCTGAAGCCAGTTACCTTCGGAAAAAGAGTTGGTAGCTCTTGATCCGGCAAACAAACCACCGCTGGTAGC
GGTGGTTTTTTTGTTTGCAAGCAGCAGATTACGCGCAGAAAAAAAGGATCTCAAGAAGATCCTTTGATCT
TTTCTACGGGGTCTGACGCTCAGTGGAACGAAAACTCACGTTAAGGGATTTTGGTCATGAGATTATCAAA
AAGGATCTTCACCTAGATCCTTTTAAATTAAAAATGAAGTTTTAAATCAATCTAAAGTATATATGAGTAA
ACTTGGTCTGACAGTTACCAATGCTTAATCAGTGAGGCACCTATCTCAGCGATCTGTCTATTTCGTTCAT
CCATAGTTGCCTGACTCCCCGTCGTGTAGATAACTACGATACGGGAGGGCTTACCATCTGGCCCCAGTGC
TGCAATGATACCGCGAGAGCCACGCTCACCGGCTCCAGATTTATCAGCAATAAACCAGCCAGCCGGAAGG
GCCGAGCGCAGAAGTGGTCCTGCAACTTTATCCGCCTCCATCCAGTCTATTAATTGTTGCCGGGAAGCTA
GAGTAAGTAGTTCGCCAGTTAATAGTTTGCGCAACGTTGTTGCCATTGCTACAGGCATCGTGGTGTCACG
CTCGTCGTTTGGTATGGCTTCATTCAGCTCCGGTTCCCAACGATCAAGGCGAGTTACATGATCCCCCATG
TTGTGCAAAAAAGCGGTTAGCTCCTTCGGTCCTCCGATCGTTGTCAGAAGTAAGTTGGCCGCAGTGTTAT
CACTCATGGTTATGGCAGCACTGCATAATTCTCTTACTGTCATGCCATCCGTAAGATGCTTTTCTGTGAC
TGGTGAGTACTCAACCAAGTCATTCTGAGAATAGTGTATGCGGCGACCGAGTTGCTCTTGCCCGGCGTCA
ATACGGGATAATACCGCGCCACATAGCAGAACTTTAAAAGTGCTCATCATTGGAAAACGTTCTTCGGGGC
GAAAACTCTCAAGGATCTTACCGCTGTTGAGATCCAGTTCGATGTAACCCACTCGTGCACCCAACTGATC
TTCAGCATCTTTTACTTTCACCAGCGTTTCTGGGTGAGCAAAAACAGGAAGGCAAAATGCCGCAAAAAAG
GGAATAAGGGCGACACGGAAATGTTGAATACTCATACTCTTCCTTTTTCAATATTATTGAAGCATTTATC
AGGGTTATTGTCTCATGAGCGGATACATATTTGAATGTATTTAGAAAAATAAACAAATAGGGGTTCCGCG
CACATTTCCCCGAAAAGTGCCACCTGACGTCTAAGAAACCATTATTATCATGACATTAACCTATAAAAAT
AGGCGTATCACGAGGCAGAATTTCAGATAAAAAAAATCCTTAGCTTTCGCTAAGGATGATTTCTGGAATT
CGCGGCCGCTT
Features (pLannotate 1.2.2; 5 found; start..end, strand, type, name):
    236..824     -  rep_origin     ori: high-copy-number ColE1/pMB1/pBR322/pUC origin of replication
    995..1855    -  CDS            AmpR: β-lactamase; bla; confers resistance to ampicillin, carbenicillin, and related antibiotics
   1856..1960    -  promoter       AmpR promoter: bla
   2050..2093    -  terminator     bacterial terminator: putative bacterial transcription terminator
   2096..4       +  misc_feature   BioBrick prefix (across the origin): BioBrick prefix for parts that start with "ATG"
