[The description below was written by a language model from this plasmid's Addgene catalogue record and pLannotate feature annotations shown in this document.]
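Description:
pTU1 is an empty bacterial backbone vector for synthetic biology work in E. coli, derived from the iGEM BioBrick plasmid pSB1A2 and deposited as part of the EcoFlex MoClo (modular cloning) kit. Its defining modification is that an internal BsaI recognition site in the parent backbone was removed by site-directed mutagenesis. This matters because MoClo and other Golden Gate-style assembly schemes rely on type IIS enzymes such as BsaI cutting only at the intended cloning junctions, so a stray site in the backbone would fragment the vector during assembly.

The annotated sequence is small, at about 2.1 kb, and contains little beyond the elements needed for maintenance. A high-copy ColE1/pMB1/pUC-type origin drives replication, consistent with the high copy number listed in the record. The AmpR gene encoding β-lactamase, expressed from its native bla promoter, provides ampicillin selection. A putative bacterial transcription terminator lies near the cloning region, where it would help insulate inserted parts from read-through transcription. A BioBrick prefix spanning the sequence origin is a remnant of the pSB1A2 lineage. No insert, promoter for a payload, reporter or tag is present, as expected for an empty backbone. The feature table does not annotate specific type IIS cloning sites or any dropout cassette, so the exact acceptor architecture cannot be stated from the record.

The name and kit context suggest it serves as a starting backbone for the kit's assembly vectors, though the record describes it only as a BsaI-free backbone.
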