Addgene plasmid #72934: pTU1
Purpose: (Empty Backbone) Backbone vector with internal BsaI removed by site-directed mutagenesis
Depositing lab: Paul Freemont. Depositing organization: Imperial College London. Publication: EcoFlex: A Multifunctional MoClo Kit for E. coli Synthetic Biology. Moore SJ, Lai HE, Kelwick RJ, Chee SM, Bell DJ, Polizzi KM, Freemont PS. ACS Synth Biol. 2016 May 2. 10.1021/acssynbio.6b00031 PubMed 27096716.
Backbone
  Vector backbone: pSB1A2
  Backbone manufacturer: iGEM
  Backbone size (bp): 2079
  Vector type: Synthetic Biology
Growth in bacteria
  Bacterial resistance: Ampicillin, 100 μg/mL
  Growth temperature: 37°C
  Growth strain: JM109
  Copy number: High Copy
Gene/Insert
  Gene/Insert name: None
Terms and licenses: Academic/Nonprofit Terms; Industry Terms: Not Available to Industry
How to cite: pTU1 was a gift from Paul Freemont (Addgene plasmid # 72934 ; http://n2t.net/addgene:72934 ; RRID:Addgene_72934)
