>Addgene plasmid #72934 | pTU1 | addgene partial sequence | sequence record 140519 | RNAde-BB-1F 5'-tgccacctgacgtctaagaa-3'
ATAGGCGTATCACGAGGCAGAATTTCAGATAAAAAAAATCCTTAGCTTTCGCTAAGGATGATTTCTGGAA
TTCGCGGCCGCTTCTAGAACGTCTCAATCTCTATAGAGACCCACGGTCTCATGTTTTAGAGAGACGCTGC
AGGCTTCCTCGCTCACTGACTCGCTGCGCTCGGTCGTTCGGCTGCGGCGAGCGGTATCAGCTCACTCAAA
GGCGGTAATACGGTTATCCACAGAATCAGGGGATAACGCAGGAAAGAACATGTGAGCAAAAGGCCAGCAA
AAGGCCAGGAACCGTAAAAAGGCCGCGTTGCTGGCGTTTTTCCACAGGCTCCGCCCCCCTGACGAGCATC
ACAAAAATCGACGCTCAAGTCAGAGGTGGCGAAACCCGACAGGACTATAAAGATACCAGGCGTTTCCCCC
TGGAAGCTCCCTCGTGCGCTCTCCTGTTCCGACCCTGCCGCTTACCGGATACCTGTCCGCCTTTCTCCCT
TCGGGAAGCGTGGCGCTTTCTCATAGCTCACGCTGTAGGTATCTCAGTTCGGTGTAGGTCGTTCGCTCCA
AGCTGGGCTGTGTGCACGAACCCCCCGTTCAGCCCGACCGCTGCGCCTTATCCGGTAACTATCGTCTTGA
GTCCAACCCGGTAAGACACGACTTATCGCCACTGGCAGCAGCCACTGGTAACAGGATTAGCAGAGCGAGG
TATGTAGGCGGTGCTACAGAGTTCTTGAAGTGGTGGCCTAACTACGGCTACACTAGAAGAACAGTATTTG
GTATCTGCGCTCTGCTGAAGCCAGTTACCTTCGGAAAAAGAGTTGGTAGCTCTTGATCCGGCAAACAAAC
CACCGCTGGTAGCGGTGGTTTT
